>Addgene plasmid #162304 | pEPMY0SP0002 | addgene full sequence | sequence record 318738 | Addgene NGS Result
CGCGGAACCCCTATTTGTTTATTTTTCTAAATACATTCAAATATGTATCCGCTCATGAGACAATAACCCT
GATAAATGCTTCAATAATATTGAAAAAGGAAGAGTATGCGCTCACGCAACTGGTCCAGAACCTTGACCGA
ACGCAGCGGTGGTAACGGCGCAGTGGCGGTTTTCATGGCTTGTTATGACTGTTTTTTTTTGGGGTACAGT
CTATGCCTCGGGCATCCAAGCAGCAAGCGCGTTACGCCGTGGGTCGATGTTTGATGTTATGGAGCAGCAA
CGATGTTACGCAGCAGGGCAGTCGCCCTAAAACAAAGTTAAACATCATGAGGGAAGCGGTGATCGCCGAA
GTATCGACTCAACTATCAGAGGTAGTTGGCGTCATCGAGCGCCATCTCGAACCGACGTTGCTGGCCGTAC
ATTTGTACGGCTCCGCAGTGGATGGCGGCCTGAAGCCACACAGCGATATTGATTTGCTGGTTACGGTGAC
CGTAAGGCTTGATGAAACAACGCGGCGAGCTTTGATCAACGACCTTTTGGAAACTTCGGCTTCCCCTGGA
GAGAGCGAGATTCTCCGCGCTGTAGAAGTCACCATTGTTGTGCACGACGACATCATTCCGTGGCGTTATC
CAGCTAAGCGCGAACTGCAATTTGGAGAATGGCAGCGCAATGACATTCTTGCAGGTATCTTCGAGCCAGC
CACGATCGACATTGATCTGGCTATCTTGCTGACAAAAGCAAGAGAACATAGCGTTGCCTTGGTAGGTCCA
GCGGCGGAGGAACTCTTTGATCCGGTTCCTGAACAGGATCTATTTGAGGCGCTAAATGAAACCTTAACGC
TATGGAACTCGCCGCCCGACTGGGCTGGCGATGAGCGAAATGTAGTGCTTACGTTGTCCCGCATTTGGTA
CAGCGCAGTAACCGGCAAAATCGCGCCGAAGGATGTCGCTGCCGACTGGGCAATGGAGCGCCTGCCGGCC
CAGTATCAGCCCGTCATACTTGAAGCTAGACAGGCTTATCTTGGACAAGAAGAAGATCGCTTGGCCTCGC
GCGCAGATCAGTTGGAAGAATTTGTCCATTACGTAAAAGGCGAGATCACCAAGGTAGTCGGCAAATAACT
GTCAGACCAAGTTTACTCATATATACTTTAGATTGATTTAAAACTTCATTTTTAATTTAAAAGGATCTAG
GTGAAGATCCTTTTTGATAATCTCATGACCAAAATCCCTTAACGTGAGTTTTCGTTCCACTGAGCGTCAG
ACCCCGTAGAAAAGATCAAAGGATCTTCTTGAGATCCTTTTTTTCTGCGCGTAATCTGCTGCTTGCAAAC
AAAAAAACCACCGCTACCAGCGGTGGTTTGTTTGCCGGATCAAGAGCTACCAACTCTTTTTCCGAAGGTA
ACTGGCTTCAGCAGAGCGCAGATACCAAATACTGTTCTTCTAGTGTAGCCGTAGTTAGGCCACCACTTCA
AGAACTCTGTAGCACCGCCTACATACCTCGCTCTGCTAATCCTGTTACCAGTGGCTGCTGCCAGTGGCGA
TAAGTCGTGTCTTACCGGGTTGGACTCAAGACGATAGTTACCGGATAAGGCGCAGCGGTCGGGCTGAACG
GGGGGTTCGTGCACACAGCCCAGCTTGGAGCGAACGACCTACACCGAACTGAGATACCTACAGCGTGAGC
TATGAGAAAGCGCCACGCTTCCCGAAGGGAGAAAGGCGGACAGGTATCCGGTAAGCGGCAGGGTCGGAAC
AGGAGAGCGCACGAGGGAGCTTCCAGGGGGAAACGCCTGGTATCTTTATAGTCCTGTCGGGTTTCGCCAC
CTCTGACTTGAGCGTCGATTTTTGTGATGCTCGTCAGGGGGGCGGAGCCTATGGAAAAACGCCAGCAACG
CGGCCTTTTTACGGTTCCTGGCCTTTTGCTGGCCTTTTGCTCACATGTTCTTTCCTGCGTTATCCCCTGA
TTCTGTGGATAACCGTATTACCGCCTTTGAGTGAGCTGATACCGCTCGCCGCAGCCGAACGACCGAGCGC
AGCGAGTCAGTGAGCGAGGAAGCGGAAGAGCGCCCAATACGCAAACCGCCTCTCCCCGCGCGTTGGCCGA
TTCATTAATCACTCGTGGTCTCACATTGGGCCCTGAAACAGAACTTCCAGACCGCTGCTGTGATGGTGGT
GATGGTGTGCCATGGTGAGACCACAGTGGCTCTTCAGTGGACGAAAGGGCCTCGTGATACGCCTATTTTT
ATAGGTTAATGTCATGATAATAATGGTTTCTTAGACGTCAGGTGGCACTTTTCGGGGAAATGTG
Features (pLannotate 1.2.2; 6 found; start..end, strand, type, name):
      1..105     +  promoter       AmpR promoter: bla
     96..176     -  CDS            int (fragment): INT2_ECOLX - Protein inferred from homology: Swiss-Prot protein existence level 3. Putative integrase believed to be involved in the insertion of antibiotic resistance genes into plasmids and transposons. From Escherichia coli.
    264..320     +  CDS            GmR (fragment): gentamycin acetyltransferase; aacC1; confers resistance to gentamycin
    327..1115    +  CDS            aadA: S3AD_ECOLX - Experimental evidence at protein level: Swiss-Prot protein existence level 1. Mediates bacterial resistance to the antibiotics streptomycin and spectinomycin. From Escherichia coli.
   1289..1877    +  rep_origin     ori: high-copy-number ColE1/pMB1/pBR322/pUC origin of replication
   2060..2109    +  CDS            lacI (fragment): lac repressor; lacI; The lac repressor binds to the lac operator to inhibit transcription in E. coli. This inhibition can be relieved by adding lactose or isopropyl-β-D-thiogalactopyranoside (IPTG).
