[The description below was written by a language model from this plasmid's Addgene catalogue record and pLannotate feature annotations shown in this document.]
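Description:
pEPMY0SP0002 is a small (about 2.3 kb) Level 0 part plasmid for MoClo/Golden Gate modular cloning, built on the pL0-SC synthetic biology backbone. It is propagated in E. coli at high copy from a ColE1/pMB1/pUC-type origin and selected with spectinomycin through the aadA gene, which also confers streptomycin resistance. The feature table places an AmpR (bla) promoter upstream of this marker region. It also lists short fragments annotated as an integron integrase and a gentamicin acetyltransferase; these are probably remnants of the integron cassette from which aadA was taken, not functional genes. A short lacI fragment annotated downstream of the origin is likewise too small to be functional.

The payload is a synthetic N-terminal tag module encoding a 6xHis tag followed by an HRV 3C protease cleavage site. The automated annotation did not pick up this short insert, so its exact position in the sequence is not shown in the feature table. The part is defined by CCAT and AATG fusion overhangs, which mark the N-terminal tag position in the standard plant MoClo syntax. A Type IIS assembly reaction can therefore place it in frame between a promoter/5′ UTR part and a coding sequence part. The plasmid carries no promoter or terminator for expressing the tag on its own, as these come from other parts during assembly into a Level 1 transcriptional unit.

Proteins built with this part gain a histidine tag for immobilised metal affinity purification, which HRV 3C protease can then remove. The associated publication concerns biofoundry-assisted expression and characterisation of plant proteins, which fits use of this plasmid as a reusable tagging module in automated, high-throughput construct assembly.
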