Addgene plasmid #162304: pEPMY0SP0002
Purpose: Level 0 N-terminal tag part for MoClo assembly, CCAT-AATG
Depositing lab: Nicola Patron. Depositing organization: Earlham Institute. Publication: Biofoundry-assisted expression and characterization of plant proteins. Dudley QM, Cai YM, Kallam K, Debreyne H, Carrasco Lopez JA, Patron NJ. Synth Biol (Oxf). 2021 Sep 11;6(1):ysab029. doi: 10.1093/synbio/ysab029. eCollection 2021. PubMed 34693026.
Backbone
  Vector backbone: pL0-SC
  Vector type: Synthetic Biology
Growth in bacteria
  Bacterial resistance: Spectinomycin, 50 μg/mL
  Growth temperature: 37°C
  Growth strain: DH5alpha
  Copy number: High Copy
Gene/Insert
  Gene/Insert name: N-terminal tag, 6xHis tag-[HRV 3C cleavage site]
  Species: Synthetic
  Cloning method: Unknown
  Sequencing primers: 5′ GTCTCATGAGCGGATACATATTTGAATG; 3′ CGTTATCCCCTGATTCTGTGGATAAC
Terms and licenses: Academic/Nonprofit Terms; Industry Terms: Not Available to Industry
How to cite: pEPMY0SP0002 was a gift from Nicola Patron (Addgene plasmid # 162304 ; http://n2t.net/addgene:162304 ; RRID:Addgene_162304)
